Addgene plasmid #193677: pMSCV puro PRDM14
Purpose: Constitutive retroviral expression of PRDM14
Depositing lab: William Hahn. Depositing organization: Dana-Farber Cancer Institute. Publication: YAP1 and PRDM14 converge to promote cell survival and tumorigenesis. Kim M, Ly SH, Xie Y, Duronio GN, Ford-Roshon D, Hwang JH, Sulahian R, Rennhack JP, So J, Gjoerup O, Talamas JA, Grandclaudon M, Long HW, Doench JG, Sethi NS, Giannakis M, Hahn WC. Dev Cell. 2022 Jan 24;57(2):212-227.e8. doi: 10.1016/j.devcel.2021.12.006. Epub 2022 Jan 5. PubMed 34990589.
Backbone
  Vector backbone: pMSCV puro
  Vector type: Retroviral
Growth in bacteria
  Bacterial resistance: Ampicillin, 100 μg/mL
  Growth temperature: 37°C
  Growth strain: DH5alpha
  Copy number: Low Copy
Gene/Insert
  Gene/Insert name: PRDM14
  Species: H. sapiens (human)
  Entrez Gene: PRDM14 (a.k.a. PFM11)
  Cloning method: Restriction Enzyme; 5′ cloning site Xho1 (not destroyed); 3′ cloning site EcoR1 (not destroyed)
  Sequencing primers: 5′ CCCTTGAACCTCCTCGTTCGACC; 3′ GAGACGTGCTACTTCCATTTGTC
Terms and licenses: Academic/Nonprofit Terms; Industry Terms: Not Available to Industry
How to cite: pMSCV puro PRDM14 was a gift from William Hahn (Addgene plasmid # 193677 ; http://n2t.net/addgene:193677 ; RRID:Addgene_193677)
