[The description below was written by a language model from this plasmid's Addgene catalogue record and pLannotate feature annotations shown in this document.]
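Description:
pMSCV puro PRDM14 is a gammaretroviral expression vector built on the pMSCV puro backbone for constitutive expression of human PRDM14 in mammalian cells. The plasmid is maintained in E. coli through a ColE1/pMB1-type origin and selected with ampicillin via the bla gene. The catalogue entry lists it as low copy, although the annotation labels the origin as the high-copy type. Short remnants of pBR322- and lac-derived sequences (bom, rop, TcR, lacZα, lac promoter/operator) are backbone leftovers with no evident functional role.

The viral cassette is flanked by 5′ and 3′ long terminal repeats from murine embryonic stem cell virus. It also carries the MESV Ψ packaging signal and a truncated, start-codon-less MMLV gag segment, which extends the packaging region so that the transcript is efficiently encapsidated when the plasmid is introduced into a packaging cell line. No separate promoter lies upstream of PRDM14, so the 5′ LTR drives its transcription. The PRDM14 coding sequence was cloned between XhoI and EcoRI sites. The annotation detects short fragments resembling FLAG upstream and HA downstream of the open reading frame, suggesting epitope tagging, though the catalogue fields do not mention tags and the matches are only partial. Downstream, a mouse PGK promoter drives puromycin N-acetyltransferase, allowing selection of stably transduced cells. The PGK promoter appears as split fragments because the circular sequence is numbered through it.

PRDM14 is a transcriptional regulator linked to pluripotency and germ cell development. The construct was deposited with work on its cooperation with YAP1 in cell survival and tumorigenesis. The sequence record is described as a partial NGS result, so the annotation may not be fully verified.
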