Features (pLannotate 1.2.2; 23 found; start..end, strand, type, name):
      1..397     -  promoter       PGK promoter (fragment): mouse phosphoglycerate kinase 1 promoter
    409..437     -  CDS            3xHA (fragment): three tandem HA epitope tags
    438..2150    -  CDS            PRDM14: PRD14_HUMAN - Experimental evidence at protein level: Swiss-Prot protein existence level 1. Transcription factor that has both positive and negative roles on transcription. Required for the maintenance of embryonic stem cell identity and the reacquisition of pluripotency in somatic cells. May play an essential role in germ cell development at 2 levels: the reacquisition of potential pluripotency, including SOX2 up-regulation, and successful epigenetic reprogramming, characterized by EHMT1 repression. Its association with CBFA2T2 is required for the functions in pluripotency and germ cell forma
   2155..2175    -  CDS            3xFLAG (fragment): three tandem FLAG® epitope tags
   2202..2618    -  CDS            gag (truncated): truncated Moloney murine leukemia virus (MMLV) gag gene lacking the start codon
   2685..3026    -  misc_feature   MESV Ψ: packaging signal of murine embryonic stem cell virus
   3090..3606    -  LTR            5' LTR: 5' long terminal repeat from murine embryonic stem cell virus
   3648..3746    -  CDS            env (fragment): murine leukemia virus gPr80 envelope polyprotein precursor; env; proteolytically cleaved into gp70SU and p15TM subunits
   3747..3948    +  CDS            TcR (fragment): tetracycline efflux protein; tet; confers resistance to tetracycline
   3948..4097    +  CDS            lacZα (fragment): LacZα fragment of β-galactosidase; lacZ fragment
   4103..4202    -  misc_feature   bom (fragment): basis of mobility region from pBR322
   4304..4339    -  CDS            rop (fragment): Rop protein, which maintains plasmids at low copy number; rop
   4434..4538    +  promoter       AmpR promoter: bla
   4539..5399    +  CDS            AmpR: β-lactamase; bla; confers resistance to ampicillin, carbenicillin, and related antibiotics
   5570..6158    +  rep_origin     ori: high-copy-number ColE1/pMB1/pBR322/pUC origin of replication
   6341..6433    +  CDS            lacI (fragment): lac repressor; lacI; The lac repressor binds to the lac operator to inhibit transcription in E. coli. This inhibition can be relieved by adding lactose or isopropyl-β-D-thiogalactopyranoside (IPTG).
   6446..6467    +  protein_bind   CAP binding site: CAP binding activates transcription in the presence of cAMP. E. coli catabolite activator protein
   6482..6512    +  promoter       lac promoter: promoter for the E. coli lac operon
   6520..6536    +  protein_bind   lac operator: The lac repressor binds to the lac operator to inhibit transcription in E. coli. This inhibition can be relieved by adding lactose or isopropyl-β-D-thiogalactopyranoside (IPTG). lac repressor encoded by lacI
   6698..7212    -  LTR            3' LTR: 3' long terminal repeat from murine embryonic stem cell virus
   7312..7911    -  CDS            PuroR: puromycin N-acetyltransferase; pac from Streptomyces alboniger; confers resistance to puromycin
   7932..8038    -  promoter       PGK promoter (fragment): mouse phosphoglycerate kinase 1 promoter
   8044..8132    -  intron         EF-1α intron A (fragment): truncated intron upstream of the start codon of human EF-1α
>Addgene plasmid #193677 | pMSCV puro PRDM14 | addgene full sequence | sequence record 380328 | Addgene Partial NGS Result
CCCCTGAGCCCGCCCCTGAGCCCGCCCCCGGACCCACCCCTTCCCAGCCTCTGAGCCCAGAAAGCGAAGG
AGCAAAGCTGCTATTGGCCGCTGCCCCAAAGGCCTACCCGCTTCCATTGCTCAGCGGTGCTGTCCATCTG
CACGAGACTAGTGAGACGTGCTACTTCCATTTGTCACGTCCTGCACGACGCGAGCTGCGGGGCGGGGGGG
AACTTCCTGACTAGGGGAGGAGTAGAAGGTGGCGCGAAGGGGCCACCAAAGAACGGAGCCGGTTGGCGCC
TACCGGTGGATGTGGAATGTGTGCGAGGCCAGAGGCCACTTGTGTAGCGCCAAGTGCCCAGCGGGGCTGC
TAAAGCGCATGCTCCAGACTGCCTTGGGAAAAGCGCCTCCCCTACCCGGTAGAATTCCTAAGCGTAATCT
GGAACATCGTATGGGTAGTAGTCTTCATGAAACTTCATGTGGGAGTAGAATGTTTCTTGATCTGAGAAGA
TTTTCCCACAGATGCTGCATGAGCAGCCATCGTCCTCCTTGTGTGAACGCCGGACATGGCTGTCATGGGC
AGCATGGGATGCAAAAGATTCACCACAGTACTTGCATTTGAAGGGCTTCTCCCCGGAGTGCTGCCTGATG
TGTGTGCGGAGTATGCTGGAGGCTGTGAACCTCTTAGTACAATACACACACTGGTATGGTCTGTCTCCAG
AGTGGACTCGCATGTGTTTGTTTAGGCTGGAAGACTGAGAGAAACATTTCCCACATGTAGAACACTTGTG
AGGCCGGTGCTTCTCATGAACATGAAGAATGTGGATCCGAAGCCGGTCCCGCTTCCCAAAGGATCGTTTG
CAGAGAGAACAGGGAAATTTCCTATCGCCCTTGTCCACACAGGGGGTGTACTTGAGGTGCTTATCTCTGT
AATATTTGTAGGTAAATACCTTCCCACATCTTTCACATCTGTAGCCTTCTGCAGACTCTTCAGAGGGCCC
AGATGGCTGCTTCCCCGGCTCTGTGACCTGAAGGCTCACAGGAATATCCAGAAATTTCTCATAGCAGTCT
CCATACCACACAAGGAGCTCTTGGTTCTGATGAATCTCTTTGCAGCTCTCATAAAATATATGCCCTTGAC
ACTGCACAGCAACTAGGTTCTGCTCCTTGGGGAAGCGGGCACAGTTGACATAGGACATCCAGTTCCCCGT
ACCTCCTTTTCCACCTATAAAGTGGCTCAAATGACCATCTTCAAAGATCTCCCACATCACAGAATTGTCT
CCGTAGGTCTTCACTTCACTGGCATTGACCACTTTACCTTGAAAGGGCCCAAACCTGACTCCTTTGGCGA
TAAAACTACTGCAGAACACACCAAAATGTGGGACTTCACCAAACACCGTCTGCATGAGGCATAGACCTTC
TGGAAGTTGAAGGGAGTCTTCATCCAGAGTTTGAGGAAGAGAATCAGATCCAGAGCTGTCTGGGGGGACC
AGGAGGCCTGAAATCGCATGGTGCAGGCTGGCTGGGTGCTCCAGGCTGGGAGTGACCCCGTACAGAACGA
AGTGCAGGTCCTCCTCCGTGAACTGGAACCGAGCAGGGGACTTCCCTTCTTGGTTGGAGGGTTTGGGACC
ATCCTCTGACTGCTTGCTGGGTGAGCAAGGTAATAACTGGGAGGTCCTCAGCCCCTCAGGTAACAGAGAA
GCATCCGCAGGGGGCGGTGGAATTAAAGTGTCAGGTCCACAACACGGGCCACTCTCGTTGTCGCCACCAA
TGATTTGGTGGCCCAGATCTTCACTGCTGGCACCCGCGTACTCGTGGCTGCTGCTCAGGAAGGGCGGCAC
TTCCCTGGGGACGTGGGGAATTGGGTACCACGGTGGCAGCTTGCTGTACCAGGGCAGATCGTAGAGAGGC
TCCCTCTGTAGGCCCAGACCCGGGCTCAGCAAGGGAGGCGCCATCCGGAAGGGGAAGGGGGGCATGGCGG
GGGCAGCAGACGCTGCGGCCTCCAGCTGCCGGAAAGGTTGGAAGTCTTCCTCCACGGTGGCCAGGCTGTT
TCTGTAGTGTCCATAGGACGGGAAAGGCGTGTAGTACGCGGCCAGGTTCTGCGGGCTGCTCTCCGGCGGG
TAGCACACCTTGTCCTGAGGCACGGCCTCACTTGGCCGGGGTAGAGCCATCTTGTCGTCATCGTCTTTGT
AGTCCATGGTGGCCTCGAGAGATCTAATTCCGGCGCCTAGAGAAGGAGTGAGGGCTGGATAAAGGGAGGA
TCGAGGCGGGGTCGAACGAGGAGGTTCAAGGGGGAGAGACGGGGCGGATGGAGGAAGAGGAGGCGGAGGC
TTAGGGTGTACAAAGGGCTTGACCCAGGGAGGGGGGTCAAAAGCCAAGGCTTCCCAGGTCACGATGTAGG
GGACCTGGTCTGGGTGTCCATGCGGGCCAGGTGAAAAGACCTTGATCTTAACCTGGGTGATGAGGTCTCG
GTTAAAGGTGCCGTCTCGCGGCCATCCGACGTTAAAGGTTGGCCATTCTGCAGAGCAGAAGGTAACCCAA
CGTCTCTTCTTGACATCTACCGACTGGTTGTGAGCGATCCGCTCGACATCTTTCCAGTGACCTAAGGTCA
AACTTAAGGGAGTGGTAACAGTCTGGCCCTAATTTTCAGACAAATACAGAAACACAGTCAGACAGAGACA
ACACAGAACGATGCTGCAGCGCTGCAGCAGACAAGACGCGCGGCTTCGGTTCCAAACCGAAAGCAAAAAT
TCAGACGGAGGCGGGAACTGTTTTAGGTTCTCGTCTCCTACCAGAACCACATATCCTGACGGGGTCGGAT
TCCACATCGACTCCCTTCCTCAGGTCGGGCCACAAAAACGGCCCCCAAAGTCCCTGGGACGTCTCCCAGG
GTTGCGGCCGGGTGTTCAGAACTCGTCAGTTCCACCACGGGTCCGCCAGATACAGAGCTAGTTAGCTAAC
TAGTACAGACGCAGGCGCAAACATTAGATGCCGGCACAAACACGCACAAAGACAGAGACAGACACGAAAC
GACCGCTGGCCAGCTTACCTCCCGGCGGGGGGGTCGGTGGTCCCTGGGCAGGGGTCTCCAAATCTCGGTG
GAACCTCCAAATGAAAGACCCCCGAGGTGGGCAGTCAATCAATCTGAGGAGACCCTCCCAAGGATCAGCG
AGTCCACGATTCGGATGCAAACAGCAAGAGGCTTTATTGGGAATACGGGTACCCGGGCGACGCAGTCTAT
CGGAGGACTGGCGCGCCGAGTGAGGGGTTGTGGGCTCTTTTATTGAGCTCGGGGAGCAGAAGCGCGCGAA
CAGAAGCGAGAAGCGAACTGATTGGTTAGTTCAAATAAGGCACAGGGTCATTTCAGGTCCTTGGGGCACC
CTGGAAACATCTGATGGTTCTCTAGAAACTGCTGAGGGCGGGACCGCATCTGGGGACCATCTGTTCTTGG
CCCTGAGCCGGGGCAGGAACTGCTTACCACAGATATCCTGTTTGGCCCATATTCTGCTGTCTCTCTGTTC
CTAACCTTGATCTGAACTTCTCTATTCTCAGTTATGTATTTTCCATGCCTTGCAAAATGGCGTTACTTAA
GCTAGCTTGCCAAACCTACAGGTGGGGTCTTTCATTCCCCCCTTTTTCTGGAGACTAAATAAAATCTTTT
ATTTTATCTATGGCTCGTACTCTATAGGCTTCAGCTGGTGATATTGTTGAGTCAAAACTAGAGCCTGGAC
CACTGATATCCTGTCTTTAACAAATTGGACTAATCGCCTCTACGCCGGACGCATCGTGGCCGGCATCACC
GGCGCCACAGGTGCGGTTGCTGGCGCCTATATCGCCGACATCACCGATGGGGAAGATCGGGCTCGCCACT
TCGGGCTCATGAGCGCTTGTTTCGGCGTGGGTATGGTGGCAGGCCCCGTGGCCGGGGGACTGTTGGGCGC
CATCTCCTTGCATGCACCATTCCTTGCGCCGTCGTTTTACAACGTCGTGACTGGGAAAACCCTGGCGTTA
CCCAACTTAATCGCCTTGCAGCACATCCCCCTTTCGCCAGCTGGCGTAATAGCGAAGAGGCCCGCACCGA
TCGCCCTTCCCAACAGTTGCGCAGCCTGAATGGCGAATGGCGCCTGATGCGGTATTTTCTCCTTACGCAT
CTGTGCGGTATTTCACACCGCATATGGTGCACTCTCAGTACAATCTGCTCTGATGCCGCATAGTTAAGCC
AGCCCCGACACCCGCCAACACCCGCTGACGCGCCCTGACGGGCTTGTCTGCTCCCGGCATCCGCTTACAG
ACAAGCTGTGACCGTCTCCGGGAGCTGCATGTGTCAGAGGTTTTCACCGTCATCACCGAAACGCGCGAGA
CGAAAGGGCCTCGTGATACGCCTATTTTTATAGGTTAATGTCATGATAATAATGGTTTCTTAGACGTCAG
GTGGCACTTTTCGGGGAAATGTGCGCGGAACCCCTATTTGTTTATTTTTCTAAATACATTCAAATATGTA
TCCGCTCATGAGACAATAACCCTGATAAATGCTTCAATAATATTGAAAAAGGAAGAGTATGAGTATTCAA
CATTTCCGTGTCGCCCTTATTCCCTTTTTTGCGGCATTTTGCCTTCCTGTTTTTGCTCACCCAGAAACGC
TGGTGAAAGTAAAAGATGCTGAAGATCAGTTGGGTGCACGAGTGGGTTACATCGAACTGGATCTCAACAG
CGGTAAGATCCTTGAGAGTTTTCGCCCCGAAGAACGTTTTCCAATGATGAGCACTTTTAAAGTTCTGCTA
TGTGGCGCGGTATTATCCCGTATTGACGCCGGGCAAGAGCAACTCGGTCGCCGCATACACTATTCTCAGA
ATGACTTGGTTGAGTACTCACCAGTCACAGAAAAGCATCTTACGGATGGCATGACAGTAAGAGAATTATG
CAGTGCTGCCATAACCATGAGTGATAACACTGCGGCCAACTTACTTCTGACAACGATCGGAGGACCGAAG
GAGCTAACCGCTTTTTTGCACAACATGGGGGATCATGTAACTCGCCTTGATCGTTGGGAACCGGAGCTGA
ATGAAGCCATACCAAACGACGAGCGTGACACCACGATGCCTGTAGCAATGGCAACAACGTTGCGCAAACT
ATTAACTGGCGAACTACTTACTCTAGCTTCCCGGCAACAATTAATAGACTGGATGGAGGCGGATAAAGTT
GCAGGACCACTTCTGCGCTCGGCCCTTCCGGCTGGCTGGTTTATTGCTGATAAATCTGGAGCCGGTGAGC
GTGGGTCTCGCGGTATCATTGCAGCACTGGGGCCAGATGGTAAGCCCTCCCGTATCGTAGTTATCTACAC
GACGGGGAGTCAGGCAACTATGGATGAACGAAATAGACAGATCGCTGAGATAGGTGCCTCACTGATTAAG
CATTGGTAACTGTCAGACCAAGTTTACTCATATATACTTTAGATTGATTTAAAACTTCATTTTTAATTTA
AAAGGATCTAGGTGAAGATCCTTTTTGATAATCTCATGACCAAAATCCCTTAACGTGAGTTTTCGTTCCA
CTGAGCGTCAGACCCCGTAGAAAAGATCAAAGGATCTTCTTGAGATCCTTTTTTTCTGCGCGTAATCTGC
TGCTTGCAAACAAAAAAACCACCGCTACCAGCGGTGGTTTGTTTGCCGGATCAAGAGCTACCAACTCTTT
TTCCGAAGGTAACTGGCTTCAGCAGAGCGCAGATACCAAATACTGTTCTTCTAGTGTAGCCGTAGTTAGG
CCACCACTTCAAGAACTCTGTAGCACCGCCTACATACCTCGCTCTGCTAATCCTGTTACCAGTGGCTGCT
GCCAGTGGCGATAAGTCGTGTCTTACCGGGTTGGACTCAAGACGATAGTTACCGGATAAGGCGCAGCGGT
CGGGCTGAACGGGGGGTTCGTGCACACAGCCCAGCTTGGAGCGAACGACCTACACCGAACTGAGATACCT
ACAGCGTGAGCTATGAGAAAGCGCCACGCTTCCCGAAGGGAGAAAGGCGGACAGGTATCCGGTAAGCGGC
AGGGTCGGAACAGGAGAGCGCACGAGGGAGCTTCCAGGGGGAAACGCCTGGTATCTTTATAGTCCTGTCG
GGTTTCGCCACCTCTGACTTGAGCGTCGATTTTTGTGATGCTCGTCAGGGGGGCGGAGCCTATGGAAAAA
CGCCAGCAACGCGGCCTTTTTACGGTTCCTGGCCTTTTGCTGGCCTTTTGCTCACATGTTCTTTCCTGCG
TTATCCCCTGATTCTGTGGATAACCGTATTACCGCCTTTGAGTGAGCTGATACCGCTCGCCGCAGCCGAA
CGACCGAGCGCAGCGAGTCAGTGAGCGAGGAAGCGGAAGAGCGCCCAATACGCAAACCGCCTCTCCCCGC
GCGTTGGCCGATTCATTAATGCAGCTGGCACGACAGGTTTCCCGACTGGAAAGCGGGCAGTGAGCGCAAC
GCAATTAATGTGAGTTAGCTCACTCATTAGGCACCCCAGGCTTTACACTTTATGCTTCCGGCTCGTATGT
TGTGTGGAATTGTGAGCGGATAACAATTTCACAATTCTCCCCAGCTCTTTCTGCGCTGTCCATAATGAAC
TATTTCAGGAGTATTGGAGTATGTGGATTCAAAACAGTGGCTAATTGAGTCAGGATTACTTAATATTCGA
CTCCTACCCTCAGAATGTTGTTCTCCAACTTCAAGAAACTGTTACCCATGAAAGACCCCCGCTGACGGGT
AGTCAATCACTCAGAGGAGACCCTCCCAAGGAACAGCGAGACCACAAGTCGGATGCAACTGCAAGAGGGT
TTATTGGATACACGGGTACCCGGGCGACGCAGTCTATCGGAGGACTGGCGCGCCGAGTGAGGGGTTGTGG
GCTCTTTTATTGAGCTCGGGGAGCAGAAGCGCGCGAACAGAAGCGAGAAGCGAACTGATTGGTTAGTTCA
AATAAGGCACAGGGTCATTTCAGGTCCTTGGGGCACCCTGGAAACATCTGATGGTTCTCTAGAAACTGCT
GAGGGCGGGACCGCATCTGGGGACCATCTGTTCTTGGCCCTGAGCCGGGGCAGGAACTGCTTACCACAGA
TATCCTGTTTGGCCCATATTCTGCTGTCTCTCTGTTCCTAACCTTGATCTGAACTTCTCTATTCTCAGTT
ATGTATTTTCCATGCCTTGCAAAATGGCGTTACTTAAGCTAGCTTGCCAAACCTACAGGTGGGGTCTTTC
ATTCCCCCCTTTTTCTGGAGACTAAATAAAATCTTTTATTTTATCGATGCATGGGGTCGTGCGCTCCTTT
CGGTCGGGCGCTGCGGGTCGTGGGGCGGGCGTCAGGCACCGGGCTTGCGGGTCATGCACCAGGTGCGCGG
TCCTTCGGGCACCTCGACGTCGGCGGTGACGGTGAAGCCGAGCCGCTCGTAGAAGGGGAGGTTGCGGGGC
GCGGAGGTCTCCAGGAAGGCGGGCACCCCGGCGCGCTCGGCCGCCTCCACTCCGGGGAGCACGACGGCGC
TGCCCAGACCCTTGCCCTGGTGGTCGGGCGAGACGCCGACGGTGGCCAGGAACCACGCGGGCTCCTTGGG
CCGGTGCGGCGCCAGGAGGCCTTCCATCTGTTGCTGCGCGGCCAGCCGGGAACCGCTCAACTCGGCCATG
CGCGGGCCGATCTCGGCGAACACCGCCCCCGCTTCGACGCTCTCCGGCGTGGTCCAGACCGCCACCGCGG
CGCCGTCGTCCGCGACCCACACCTTGCCGATGTCGAGCCCGACGCGCGTGAGGAAGAGTTCTTGCAGCTC
GGTGACCCGCTCGATGTGGCGGTCCGGATCGACGGTGTGGCGCGTGGCGGGGTAGTCGGCGAACGCGGCG
GCGAGGGTGCGTACGGCCCTGGGGACGTCGTCGCGGGTGGCGAGGCGCACCGTGGGCTTGTACTCGGTCA
TGGTAAGCTTGGGCTGCAGGTCGAAAGGCCCGGAGATGAGGAAGAGGAGAACAGCGCGGCAGACGTGCGC
TTTTGAAGCGTGCAGAATGCCGGGCCTCCGGAGGACCTTCGGGCGCCCGCCCCGCCCCKSMKMACTTCAG
TCTCCACCCACTCAGTGTGGGGAAACTCCATCGCATAAAACCCCTCCCCCCAACCTAAAGACGACGTACT
CCAAAAGCTCGAGAACTAATCGAGGTGCCTGGACGGCGCCCGGTACTCCGTGGAGTCACATGAAGCGACG
GCTGAGGACGGAAAGGCCCNNNNNNNNNNNNNNNNNNNNNNNNNNNNNNNNNNNNNNNNNNNNNNNNNNN
NNNNNNNNNNNNNNNNNNNNNNNNNNNNNNNNNNNNNNNNNN
